>Addgene plasmid #75562 | NEK11 gRNA (BRDN0001146419) | addgene full sequence | sequence record 184124 | Addgene Assembled Sequence
CCCGGGTGCAAAGATGGATAAAGTTTTAAACAGAGAGGAATCTTTGCAGCTAATGGACCTTCTAGGTCTT
GAAAGGAGTGGGAATTGGCTCCGGTGCCCGTCAGTGGGCAGAGCGCACATCGCCCACAGTCCCCGAGAAG
TTGGGGGGAGGGGTCGGCAATTGATCCGGTGCCTAGAGAAGGTGGCGCGGGGTAAACTGGGAAAGTGATG
TCGTGTACTGGCTCCGCCTTTTTCCCGAGGGTGGGGGAGAACCGTATATAAGTGCAGTAGTCGCCGTGAA
CGTTCTTTTTCGCAACGGGTTTGCCGCCAGAACACAGGTAAGTGCCGTGTGTGGTTCCCGCGGGCCTGGC
CTCTTTACGGGTTATGGCCCTTGCGTGCCTTGAATTACTTCCACCTGGCTGCAGTACGTGATTCTTGATC
CCGAGCTTCGGGTTGGAAGTGGGTGGGAGAGTTCGAGGCCTTGCGCTTAAGGAGCCCCTTCGCCTCGTGC
TTGAGTTGAGGCCTGGCCTGGGCGCTGGGGCCGCCGCGTGCGAATCTGGTGGCACCTTCGCGCCTGTCTC
GCTGCTTTCGATAAGTCTCTAGCCATTTAAAATTTTTGATGACCTGCTGCGACGCTTTTTTTCTGGCAAG
ATAGTCTTGTAAATGCGGGCCAAGATCTGCACACTGGTATTTCGGTTTTTGGGGCCGCGGGCGGCGACGG
GGCCCGTGCGTCCCAGCGCACATGTTCGGCGAGGCGGGGCCTGCGAGCGCGGCCACCGAGAATCGGACGG
GGGTAGTCTCAAGCTGGCCGGCCTGCTCTGGTGCCTGGCCTCGCGCCGCCGTGTATCGCCCCGCCCTGGG
CGGCAAGGCTGGCCCGGTCGGCACCAGTTGCGTGAGCGGAAAGATGGCCGCTTCCCGGCCCTGCTGCAGG
GAGCTCAAAATGGAGGACGCGGCGCTCGGGAGAGCGGGCGGGTGAGTCACCCACACAAAGGAAAAGGGCC
TTTCCGTCCTCAGCCGTCGCTTCATGTGACTCCACGGAGTACCGGGCGCCGTCCAGGCACCTCGATTAGT
TCTCGAGCTTTTGGAGTACGTCGTCTTTAGGTTGGGGGGAGGGGTTTTATGCGATGGAGTTTCCCCACAC
TGAGTGGGTGGAGACTGAAGTTAGGCCAGCTTGGCACTTGATGTAATTCTCCTTGGAATTTGCCCTTTTT
GAGTTTGGATCTTGGTTCATTCTCAAGCCTCAGACAGTGGTTCAAAGTTTTTTTCTTCCATTTCAGGTGT
CGTGACGTACGGCCACCATGACCGAGTACAAGCCCACGGTGCGCCTCGCCACCCGCGACGACGTCCCCAG
GGCCGTACGCACCCTCGCCGCCGCGTTCGCCGACTACCCCGCCACGCGCCACACCGTCGATCCGGACCGC
CACATCGAGCGGGTCACCGAGCTGCAAGAACTCTTCCTCACGCGCGTCGGGCTCGACATCGGCAAGGTGT
GGGTCGCGGACGACGGCGCCGCCGTGGCGGTCTGGACCACGCCGGAGAGCGTCGAAGCGGGGGCGGTGTT
CGCCGAGATCGGCCCGCGCATGGCCGAGTTGAGCGGTTCCCGGCTGGCCGCGCAGCAACAGATGGAAGGC
CTCCTGGCGCCGCACCGGCCCAAGGAGCCCGCGTGGTTCCTGGCCACCGTCGGAGTCTCGCCCGACCACC
AGGGCAAGGGTCTGGGCAGCGCCGTCGTGCTCCCCGGAGTGGAGGCGGCCGAGCGCGCCGGGGTGCCCGC
CTTCCTGGAGACCTCCGCGCCCCGCAACCTCCCCTTCTACGAGCGGCTCGGCTTCACCGTCACCGCCGAC
GTCGAGGTGCCCGAAGGACCGCGCACCTGGTGCATGACCCGCAAGCCCGGTGCCTGAACGCGTTAAGTCG
ACAATCAACCTCTGGATTACAAAATTTGTGAAAGATTGACTGGTATTCTTAACTATGTTGCTCCTTTTAC
GCTATGTGGATACGCTGCTTTAATGCCTTTGTATCATGCTATTGCTTCCCGTATGGCTTTCATTTTCTCC
TCCTTGTATAAATCCTGGTTGCTGTCTCTTTATGAGGAGTTGTGGCCCGTTGTCAGGCAACGTGGCGTGG
TGTGCACTGTGTTTGCTGACGCAACCCCCACTGGTTGGGGCATTGCCACCACCTGTCAGCTCCTTTCCGG
GACTTTCGCTTTCCCCCTCCCTATTGCCACGGCGGAACTCATCGCCGCCTGCCTTGCCCGCTGCTGGACA
GGGGCTCGGCTGTTGGGCACTGACAATTCCGTGGTGTTGTCGGGGAAATCATCGTCCTTTCCTTGGCTGC
TCGCCTGTGTTGCCACCTGGATTCTGCGCGGGACGTCCTTCTGCTACGTCCCTTCGGCCCTCAATCCAGC
GGACCTTCCTTCCCGCGGCCTGCTGCCGGCTCTGCGGCCTCTTCCGCGTCTTCGCCTTCGCCCTCAGACG
AGTCGGATCTCCCTTTGGGCCGCCTCCCCGCGTCGACTTTAAGACCAATGACTTACAAGGCAGCTGTAGA
TCTTAGCCACTTTTTAAAAGAAAAGGGGGGACTGGAAGGGCTAATTCACTCCCAACGAAGACAAGATCTG
CTTTTTGCTTGTACTGGGTCTCTCTGGTTAGACCAGATCTGAGCCTGGGAGCTCTCTGGCTAACTAGGGA
ACCCACTGCTTAAGCCTCAATAAAGCTTGCCTTGAGTGCTTCAAGTAGTGTGTGCCCGTCTGTTGTGTGA
CTCTGGTAACTAGAGATCCCTCAGACCCTTTTAGTCAGTGTGGAAAATCTCTAGCAGTACGTATAGTAGT
TCATGTCATCTTATTATTCAGTATTTATAACTTGCAAAGAAATGAATATCAGAGAGTGAGAGGAACTTGT
TTATTGCAGCTTATAATGGTTACAAATAAAGCAATAGCATCACAAATTTCACAAATAAAGCATTTTTTTC
ACTGCATTCTAGTTGTGGTTTGTCCAAACTCATCAATGTATCTTATCATGTCTGGCTCTAGCTATCCCGC
CCCTAACTCCGCCCATCCCGCCCCTAACTCCGCCCAGTTCCGCCCATTCTCCGCCCCATGGCTGACTAAT
TTTTTTTATTTATGCAGAGGCCGAGGCCGCCTCGGCCTCTGAGCTATTCCAGAAGTAGTGAGGAGGCTTT
TTTGGAGGCCTAGGGACGTACCCAATTCGCCCTATAGTGAGTCGTATTACGCGCGCTCACTGGCCGTCGT
TTTACAACGTCGTGACTGGGAAAACCCTGGCGTTACCCAACTTAATCGCCTTGCAGCACATCCCCCTTTC
GCCAGCTGGCGTAATAGCGAAGAGGCCCGCACCGATCGCCCTTCCCAACAGTTGCGCAGCCTGAATGGCG
AATGGG
[124 nt withheld, positions 3367-3490]
C
[91 nt withheld, positions 3492-3582]
A
[49 nt withheld, positions 3584-3632]
CCTTTGACGTTGGAGTCCACGTTCTTT
[37 nt withheld, positions 3660-3696]
ACCCTATCTCGGTCTATTCTTTTGATTTATAAGGGATTTTGCCGATTTCGGCCTATTGGTTAAAAAATGA
GCTGATTTAACAAAAATTTAACGCGAATTTTAACAAAATATTAACGCTTACAATTTAGGTGGCACTTTTC
GGGGAAATGTGCGCGGAACCCCTATTTGTTTATTTTTCTAAATACATTCAAATATGTATCCGCTCATGAG
ACAATAACCCTGATAAATGCTTCAATAATATTGAAAAAGGAAGAGTATGAGTATTCAACATTTCCGTGTC
GCCCTTATTCCCTTTTTTGCGGCATTTTGCCTTCCTGTTTTTGCTCACCCAGAAACGCTGGTGAAAGTAA
AAGATGCTGAAGATCAGTTGGGTGCACGAGTGGGTTACATCGAACTGGATCTCAACAGCGGTAAGATCCT
TGAGAGTTTTCGCCCCGAAGAACGTTTTCCAATGATGAGCACTTTTAAAGTTCTGCTATGTGGCGCGGTA
TTATCCCGTATTGACGCCGGGCAAGAGCAACTCGGTCGCCGCATACACTATTCTCAGAATGACTTGGTTG
AGTACTCACCAGTCACAGAAAAGCATCTTACGGATGGCATGACAGTAAGAGAATTATGCAGTGCTGCCAT
AACCATGAGTGATAACACTGCGGCCAACTTACTTCTGACAACGATCGGAGGACCGAAGGAGCTAACCGCT
TTTTTGCACAACATGGGGGATCATGTAACTCGCCTTGATCGTTGGGAACCGGAGCTGAATGAAGCCATAC
CAAACGACGAGCGTGACACCACGATGCCTGTAGCAATGGCAACAACGTTGCGCAAACTATTAACTGGCGA
ACTACTTACTCTAGCTTCCCGGCAACAATTAATAGACTGGATGGAGGCGGATAAAGTTGCAGGACCACTT
CTGCGCTCGGCCCTTCCGGCTGGCTGGTTTATTGCTGATAAATCTGGAGCCGGTGAGCGTGGGTCTCGCG
GTATCATTGCAGCACTGGGGCCAGATGGTAAGCCCTCCCGTATCGTAGTTATCTACACGACGGGGAGTCA
GGCAACTATGGATGAACGAAATAGACAGATCGCTGAGATAGGTGCCTCACTGATTAAGCATTGGTAACTG
TCAGACCAAGTTTACTCATATATACTTTAGATTGATTTAAAACTTCATTTTTAATTTAAAAGGATCTAGG
TGAAGATCCTTTTTGATAATCTCATGACCAAAATCCCTTAACGTGAGTTTTCGTTCCACTGAGCGTCAGA
CCCCGTAGAAAAGATCAAAGGATCTTCTTGAGATCCTTTTTTTCTGCGCGTAATCTGCTGCTTGCAAACA
AAAAAACCACCGCTACCAGCGGTGGTTTGTTTGCCGGATCAAGAGCTACCAACTCTTTTTCCGAAGGTAA
CTGGCTTCAGCAGAGCGCAGATACCAAATACTGTTCTTCTAGTGTAGCCGTAGTTAGGCCACCACTTCAA
GAACTCTGTAGCACCGCCTACATACCTCGCTCTGCTAATCCTGTTACCAGTGGCTGCTGCCAGTGGCGAT
AAGTCGTGTCTTACCGGGTTGGACTCAAGACGATAGTTACCGGATAAGGCGCAGCGGTCGGGCTGAACGG
GGGGTTCGTGCACACAGCCCAGCTTGGAGCGAACGACCTACACCGAACTGAGATACCTACAGCGTGAGCT
ATGAGAAAGCGCCACGCTTCCCGAAGGGAGAAAGGCGGACAGGTATCCGGTAAGCGGCAGGGTCGGAACA
GGAGAGCGCACGAGGGAGCTTCCAGGGGGAAACGCCTGGTATCTTTATAGTCCTGTCGGGTTTCGCCACC
TCTGACTTGAGCGTCGATTTTTGTGATGCTCGTCAGGGGGGCGGAGCCTATGGAAAAACGCCAGCAACGC
GGCCTTTTTACGGTTCCTGGCCTTTTGCTGGCCTTTTGCTCACATGTTCTTTCCTGCGTTATCCCCTGAT
TCTGTGGATAACCGTATTACCGCCTTTGAGTGAGCTGATACCGCTCGCCGCAGCCGAACGACCGAGCGCA
GCGAGTCAGTGAGCGAGGAAGCGGAAGAGCGCCCAATACGCAAACCGCCTCTCCCCGCGCGTTGGCCGAT
TCATTAATGCAGCTGGCACGACAGGTTTCCCGACTGGAAAGCGGGCAGTGAGCGCAACGCAATTAATGTG
AGTTAGCTCACTCATTAGGCACCCCAGGCTTTACACTTTATGCTTCCGGCTCGTATGTTGTGTGGAATTG
TGAGCGGATAACAATTTCACACAGGAAACAGCTATGACCATGATTACGCCAAGCGCGCAATTAACCCTCA
CTAAAGGGAACAAAAGCTGGAGCTGCAAGCTTAATGTAGTCTTATGCAATACTCTTGTAGTCTTGCAACA
TGGTAACGATGAGTTAGCAACATGCCTTACAAGGAGAGAAAAAGCACCGTGCATGCCGATTGGTGGAAGT
AAGGTGGTACGATCGTGCCTTATTAGGAAGGCAACAGACGGGTCTGACATGGATTGGACGAACCACTGAA
TTGCCGCATTGCAGAGATATTGTATTTAAGTGCCTAGCTCGATACATAAACGGGTCTCTCTGGTTAGACC
AGATCTGAGCCTGGGAGCTCTCTGGCTAACTAGGGAACCCACTGCTTAAGCCTCAATAAAGCTTGCCTTG
AGTGCTTCAAGTAGTGTGTGCCCGTCTGTTGTGTGACTCTGGTAACTAGAGATCCCTCAGACCCTTTTAG
TCAGTGTGGAAAATCTCTAGCAGTGGCGCCCGAACAGGGACTTGAAAGCGAAAGGGAAACCAGAGGAGCT
CTCTCGACGCAGGACTCGGCTTGCTGAAGCGCGCACGGCAAGAGGCGAGGGGCGGCGACTGGTGAGTACG
CCAAAAATTTTGACTAGCGGAGGCTAGAAGGAGAGAGATGGGTGCGAGAGCGTCAGTATTAAGCGGGGGA
GAATTAGATCGCGATGGGAAAAAATTCGGTTAAGGCCAGGGGGAAAGAAAAAATATAAATTAAAACATAT
AGTATGGGCAAGCAGGGAGCTAGAACGATTCGCAGTTAATCCTGGCCTGTTAGAAACATCAGAAGGCTGT
AGACAAATACTGGGACAGCTACAACCATCCCTTCAGACAGGATCAGAAGAACTTAGATCATTATATAATA
CAGTAGCAACCCTCTATTGTGTGCATCAAAGGATAGAGATAAAAGACACCAAGGAAGCTTTAGACAAGAT
AGAGGAAGAGCAAAACAAAAGTAAGACCACCGCACAGCAAGCGGCCGCTGATCTTCAGACCTGGAGGAGG
AGATATGAGGGACAATTGGAGAAGTGAATTATATAAATATAAAGTAGTAAAAATTGAACCATTAGGAGTA
GCACCCACCAAGGCAAAGAGAAGAGTGGTGCAGAGAGAAAAAAGAGCAGTGGGAATAGGAGCTTTGTTCC
TTGGGTTCTTGGGAGCAGCAGGAAGCACTATGGGCGCAGCGTCAATGACGCTGACGGTACAGGCCAGACA
ATTATTGTCTGGTATAGTGCAGCAGCAGAACAATTTGCTGAGGGCTATTGAGGCGCAACAGCATCTGTTG
CAACTCACAGTCTGGGGCATCAAGCAGCTCCAGGCAAGAATCCTGGCTGTGGAAAGATACCTAAAGGATC
AACAGCTCCTGGGGATTTGGGGTTGCTCTGGAAAACTCATTTGCACCACTGCTGTGCCTTGGAATGCTAG
TTGGAGTAATAAATCTCTGGAACAGATTTGGAATCACACGACCTGGATGGAGTGGGACAGAGAAATTAAC
AATTACACAAGCTTAATACACTCCTTAATTGAAGAATCGCAAAACCAGCAAGAAAAGAATGAACAAGAAT
TATTGGAATTAGATAAATGGGCAAGTTTGTGGAATTGGTTTAACATAACAAATTGGCTGTGGTATATAAA
ATTATTCATAATGATAGTAGGAGGCTTGGTAGGTTTAAGAATAGTTTTTGCTGTACTTTCTATAGTGAAT
AGAGTTAGGCAGGGATATTCACCATTATCGTTTCAGACCCACCTCCCAACCCCGAGGGGACCCAGAGAGG
GCCTATTTCCCATGATTCCTTCATATTTGCATATACGATACAAGGCTGTTAGAGAGATAATTAGAATTAA
TTTGACTGTAAACACAAAGATATTAGTACAAAATACGTGACGTAGAAAGTAATAATTTCTTGGGTAGTTT
GCAGTTTTAAAATTATGTTTTAAAATGGACTATCATATGCTTACCGTAACTTGAAAGTATTTCGATTTCT
TGGCTTTATATATCTTGTGGAAAGGACGAAACACCGGAGTTGACTACATGCATGAGGTTTTAGAGCTAGA
AATAGCAAGTTAAAATAAGGCTAGTCCGTTATCAACTTGAAAAAGTGGCACCGAGTCGGTGCTTTTTTAA
GCTTGGCGTAACTAGATCTTGAGACAAATGGCAGTATTCATCCACAATTTTAAAAGAAAAGGGGGGATTG
GGGGGTACAGTGCAGGGGAAAGAATAGTAGACATAATAGCAACAGACATACAAACTAAAGAATTACAAAA
ACAAATTACAAAAATTCAAAATTTTCGGGTTTATTACAGGGACAGCAGAGATCCACTTTGGCGCCGGCTC
GAGGGGG
Features (pLannotate 1.2.2; 29 found; start..end, strand, type, name):
     14..80      +  CDS            small t antigen (fragment): SV40 (simian virus 40) small t antigen
    106..317     +  promoter       EF-1α core promoter: core promoter for human elongation factor EF-1α
    318..1256    +  intron         EF-1α intron A: intron upstream of the start codon of human EF-1α
   1278..1877    +  CDS            PuroR (fragment): puromycin N-acetyltransferase; pac from Streptomyces; confers resistance to puromycin
   1893..2481    +  misc_feature   WPRE: woodchuck hepatitis virus posttranscriptional regulatory element
   2532..2551    +  misc_feature   cPPT/CTS (fragment): central polypurine tract and central termination sequence of HIV-1
   2553..2786    +  LTR            3' LTR (ΔU3): self-inactivating 3' long terminal repeat (LTR) from HIV-1
   2864..2985    +  polyA_signal   SV40 poly(A) signal: SV40 polyadenylation signal
   3025..3160    +  rep_origin     SV40 ori: SV40 origin of replication
   3181..3199    -  promoter       T7 promoter: promoter for bacteriophage T7 RNA polymerase
   3207..3362    +  CDS            lacZα (fragment): LacZα fragment of β-galactosidase; lacZ fragment
   3367..3795    +  rep_origin     f1 ori (sequence partly withheld): f1 bacteriophage origin of replication; arrow indicates direction of (+) strand synthesis
   3848..3952    +  promoter       AmpR promoter: bla
   3953..4813    +  CDS            AmpR: β-lactamase; bla; confers resistance to ampicillin, carbenicillin, and related antibiotics
   4984..5572    +  rep_origin     ori: high-copy-number ColE1/pMB1/pBR322/pUC origin of replication
   5755..5847    +  CDS            lacI (fragment): lac repressor; lacI; The lac repressor binds to the lac operator to inhibit transcription in E. coli. This inhibition can be relieved by adding lactose or isopropyl-β-D-thiogalactopyranoside (IPTG).
   5860..5881    +  protein_bind   CAP binding site: CAP binding activates transcription in the presence of cAMP. E. coli catabolite activator protein
   5896..5926    +  promoter       lac promoter: promoter for the E. coli lac operon
   5934..5950    +  protein_bind   lac operator: The lac repressor binds to the lac operator to inhibit transcription in E. coli. This inhibition can be relieved by adding lactose or isopropyl-β-D-thiogalactopyranoside (IPTG). lac repressor encoded by lacI
   5995..6013    +  promoter       T3 promoter: promoter for bacteriophage T3 RNA polymerase
   6041..6267    +  promoter       RSV promoter: Rous sarcoma virus enhancer/promoter
   6268..6448    +  LTR            5' LTR (truncated): truncated 5' long terminal repeat (LTR) from HIV-1
   6495..6620    +  misc_feature   HIV-1 Ψ: packaging signal of human immunodeficiency virus type 1
   6604..6967    +  CDS            HIV-1 gag (fragment): gag protein from human immunodeficiency virus 1; gag
   7113..7346    +  misc_feature   RRE: The Rev response element (RRE) of HIV-1 allows for Rev-dependent mRNA export from the nucleus to the cytoplasm.
   7723..7749    +  CDS            Rev (fragment): human immunodeficiency virus 1 (HIV-1) Rev protein; rev; enhances nuclear export of unspliced and incompletely spliced viral mRNAs
   7753..7993    +  promoter       U6 promoter: RNA polymerase III promoter for human U6 snRNA
   8023..8098    +  misc_RNA       gRNA scaffold: guide RNA scaffold for the Streptococcus pyogenes CRISPR/Cas9 system
   8154..8271    +  misc_feature   cPPT/CTS: central polypurine tract and central termination sequence of HIV-1
