[The description below was written by a language model from this plasmid's Addgene catalogue record and pLannotate feature annotations shown in this document.]
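Description:
NEK11 gRNA (BRDN0001146419) is a third-generation lentiviral CRISPR guide plasmid built on the lentiGuide-Puro backbone and designed to target the human kinase gene NEK11. It is propagated in E. coli as a high-copy plasmid through a ColE1/pUC-type origin with ampicillin selection from the β-lactamase gene. The bacterial portion also carries an f1 origin and remnants of a lac/lacZα cloning region flanked by T7 and T3 promoters. An SV40 origin and SV40 polyadenylation signal lie just outside the 3' LTR.

The lentiviral transfer cassette begins with an RSV promoter fused to a truncated HIV-1 5' LTR, which makes genomic RNA production in packaging cells Tat-independent. It continues through the Ψ packaging signal, a partial gag sequence, the RRE for Rev-dependent nuclear export and a cPPT/CTS element, and ends in a self-inactivating ΔU3 3' LTR. Within this unit, a human U6 RNA polymerase III promoter drives the NEK11-specific spacer joined to the Streptococcus pyogenes Cas9 guide RNA scaffold. Downstream, the EF-1α core promoter with its intron A expresses puromycin N-acetyltransferase, followed by a WPRE to enhance transcript expression, so that transduced mammalian cells can be selected with puromycin.

The plasmid does not encode Cas9, so it has to be paired with a separate Cas9 lentivector or used in cells that already express Cas9. The guide was designed against several NEK11 reference transcripts and belongs to a human kinome gRNA collection associated with work on optimised sgRNA design. It is intended for Cas9-mediated disruption of NEK11 in human cells.
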