Addgene plasmid #75562: NEK11 gRNA (BRDN0001146419)
Purpose: 3rd generation lentiviral gRNA plasmid targeting human NEK11
Depositing lab: John Doench & David Root. Depositing organization: Broad Institute. Publication: Optimized sgRNA design to maximize activity and minimize off-target effects of CRISPR-Cas9. Doench JG, Fusi N, Sullender M, Hegde M, Vaimberg EW, Donovan KF, Smith I, Tothova Z, Wilen C, Orchard R, Virgin HW, Listgarten J, Root DE. Nat Biotechnol. 2016 Jan 18. doi: 10.1038/nbt.3437. PubMed 26780180.
Backbone
  Vector backbone: lentiGuide-Puro
  Backbone manufacturer: Zhang Lab (Addgene plasmid # 52963)
  Vector type: Mammalian Expression, Lentiviral, CRISPR
  Selectable markers: Puromycin
Growth in bacteria
  Bacterial resistance: Ampicillin, 100 μg/mL
  Growth temperature: 37°C
  Growth strain: DH5alpha
  Copy number: High Copy
Gene/Insert
  Gene/Insert name: NEK11 (alt names: NEK11; NM_001146003.1)
  gRNA/shRNA sequence: GAGTTGACTACATGCATGAG
  Species: H. sapiens (human)
  Entrez Gene: NEK11
  Promoter: hU6
  Cloning method: Unknown
  Sequencing primers: 5′ U6-F; 3′ pS2-R
Terms and licenses: Academic/Nonprofit Terms; Industry Terms: Not Available to Industry
Depositor comments: The gRNA was designed to target the following Genbank reference sequence(s): NM_001146003.1,NM_024800.4,NM_145910.3. Note that this plasmid does NOT contain Cas9. It should be used in conjunction with lentiCas9-Blast (Addgene #52962) or otherwise with cell lines already expressing Cas9. Browse the full kinome gRNA library at http://www.addgene.org/pooled-library/broadgpp-human-kinome/ or visit http://www.broadinstitute.org/rnai/public/ for detailed protocols and information.
How to cite: NEK11 gRNA (BRDN0001146419) was a gift from John Doench & David Root (Addgene plasmid # 75562 ; http://n2t.net/addgene:75562 ; RRID:Addgene_75562)
