>Addgene plasmid #75562 | NEK11 gRNA (BRDN0001146419) | depositor partial sequence | sequence record 143022 | Target Sequence
GAGTTGACTACATGCATGAG
