>Addgene plasmid #75562 | NEK11 gRNA (BRDN0001146419) | addgene partial sequence | sequence record 184123 | hU6-F
CGTAGAAAGTAATAATTTCTTGGGTAGTTTGCAGTTTTAAAATTATGTTTTAAAATGGACTATCATATGC
TTACCGTAACTTGAAAGTATTTCGATTTCTTGGCTTTATATATCTTGTGGAAAGGACGAAACACCGGAGT
TGACTACATGCATGAGGTTTTAGAGCTAGAAATAGCAAGTTAAAATAAGGCTAGTCCGTTATCAACTTGA
AAAAGTGGCACCGAGTCGGTGCTTTTTTAAGCTTGGCGTAACTAGATCTTGAGACAAATGGCAGTATTCA
TCCACAATTTTAAAAGAAAAGGGGGGATTGGGGGGTACAGTGCAGGGGAAAGAATAGTAGACATAATAGC
AACAGACATACAAACTAAAGAATTACAAAAACAAATTACAAAAATTCAAAATTTTCGGGTTTATTACAGG
GACAGCAGAGATCCACTTTGGCGCCGGCTCGAGGGGGCCCGGGTGCAAAGATGGATAAAGTTTTAAACAG
AGAGGAATCTTTGCAGCTAATGGACCTTCTAGGTCTTGAAAGGAGTGGGAATTGGCTCCGGTGCCCGTCA
GTGGGCAGAG
